>Addgene plasmid #112172 | pAAV.GFAP.iGABASnFR | addgene full sequence | sequence record 213862 | Addgene NGS Result
CTCGCTGCGCTCGGTCGTTCGGCTGCGGCGAGCGGTATCAGCTCACTCAAAGGCGGTAATACGGTTATCC
ACAGAATCAGGGGATAACGCAGGAAANAGAACATGTGAGCAAAAGGCCAGCAAAAGGCCAGGAACCAGMT
AACTCACATTAATTGCGTTGCGCTCACTGCCCTAGAGCATGGCTACGTAGATAAGTAGCATGGCGGGTTA
ATCATTAACTACAAGGAACCCCTAGTGATGGAGTTGGCCACTCCCTCTCTGCGCGCTCGCTCGCTCACTG
ACTCGCTGCGCTCGGTCGTTCGGCTGCGGCGAGCGGTATCAGCTCACTCAAAGGCGGTAATACGGTTATC
CACAGAATCAGGGGATAACGCAGGAAAGAACATGTGAGCAAAAGGCCAGCAAAAGGCCAGGAACCGTAAA
AAGGCCGCGTTGCTGGCGTTTTTCCATAGGCTCCGCCCCCCTGACGAGCATCACAAAAATCGACGCTCAA
GTCAGAGGTGGCGAAACCCGACAGGACTATAAAGATACCAGGCGTTTCCCCCTGGAAGCTCCCTCGTGCG
CTCTCCTGTTCCGACCCTGCCGCTTACCGGATACCTGTCCGCCTTTCTCCCTTCGGGAAGCGTGGCGCTT
TCTCATAGCTCACGCTGTAGGTATCTCAGTTCGGTGTAGGTCGTTCGCTCCAAGCTGGGCTGTGTGCACG
AACCCCCCGTTCAGCCCGACCGCTGCGCCTTATCCGGTAACTATCGTCTTGAGTCCAACCCGGTAAGACA
CGACTTATCGCCACTGGCAGCAGCCACTGGTAACAGGATTAGCAGAGCGAGGTATGTAGGCGGTGCTACA
GAGTTCTTGAAGTGGTGGCCTAACTACGGCTACACTAGAAGAACAGTATTTGGTATCTGCGCTCTGCTGA
AGCCAGTTACCTTCGGAAAAAGAGTTGGTAGCTCTTGATCCGGCAAACAAACCACCGCTGGTAGCGGTGG
TTTTTTTGTTTGCAAGCAGCAGATTACGCGCAGAAAAAAAGGATCTCAAGAAGATCCTTTGATCTTTTCT
ACGGGGTCTGACGCTCAGTGGAACGAAAACTCACGTTAAGGGATTTTGGTCATGAGATTATCAAAAAGGA
TCTTCACCTAGATCCTTTTAAATTAAAAATGAAGTTTTAAATCAATCTAAAGTATATATGAGTAAACTTG
GTCTGACAGTTACCAATGCTTAATCAGTGAGGCACCTATCTCAGCGATCTGTCTATTTCGTTCATCCATA
GTTGCCTGACTCCCCGTCGTGTAGATAACTACGATACGGGAGGGCTTACCATCTGGCCCCAGTGCTGCAA
TGATACCGCGAGACCCACGCTCACCGGCTCCAGATTTATCAGCAATAAACCAGCCAGCCGGAAGGGCCGA
GCGCAGAAGTGGTCCTGCAACTTTATCCGCCTCCATCCAGTCTATTAATTGTTGCCGGGAAGCTAGAGTA
AGTAGTTCGCCAGTTAATAGTTTGCGCAACGTTGTTGCCATTGCTACAGGCATCGTGGTGTCACGCTCGT
CGTTTGGTATGGCTTCATTCAGCTCCGGTTCCCAACGATCAAGGCGAGTTACATGATCCCCCATGTTGTG
CAAAAAAGCGGTTAGCTCCTTCGGTCCTCCGATCGTTGTCAGAAGTAAGTTGGCCGCAGTGTTATCACTC
ATGGTTATGGCAGCACTGCATAATTCTCTTACTGTCATGCCATCCGTAAGATGCTTTTCTGTGACTGGTG
AGTACTCAACCAAGTCATTCTGAGAATAGTGTATGCGGCGACCGAGTTGCTCTTGCCCGGCGTCAATACG
GGATAATACCGCGCCACATAGCAGAACTTTAAAAGTGCTCATCATTGGAAAACGTTCTTCGGGGCGAAAA
CTCTCAAGGATCTTACCGCTGTTGAGATCCAGTTCGATGTAACCCACTCGTGCACCCAACTGATCTTCAG
CATCTTTTACTTTCACCAGCGTTTCTGGGTGAGCAAAAACAGGAAGGCAAAATGCCGCAAAAAAGGGAAT
AAGGGCGACACGGAAATGTTGAATACTCATACTCTTCCTTTTTCAATATTATTGAAGCATTTATCAGGGT
TATTGTCTCATGAGCGGATACATATTTGAATGTATTTAGAAAAATAAACAAATAGGGGTTCCGCGCACAT
TTCCCCGAAAAGTGCCACCTAAATTGTAAGCGTTAATATTTTGTTAAAATTCGCGTTAAATTTTTGTTAA
ATCAGCTCATTTTTTAACCAATAGGCCGAAATCGGCAAAATCCCTTATAAATCAAAAGAATAGACCGAGA
TAGGGT
[37 nt withheld, positions 2317-2353]
AAAGAACGTGGACTCCAACGTCAAAGG
[49 nt withheld, positions 2381-2429]
T
[91 nt withheld, positions 2431-2521]
G
[124 nt withheld, positions 2523-2646]
CCCATTCGCCATTCAGGCTGCGCAACTGTTGGGAAGGGCGATCGGTGCGGGCCTCTTCGCTATTACGCCA
GCTGCGCGCTCGCTCGCTCACTGAGGCCGCCCGGGCAAAGCCCGGGGGCAGGGTTTTCCCAGTCACGACG
TTGTAAAACGACGGCCAGTGAACAGGGCGCGTCCCATTCGCCATTCAGGCTGCGCAACTGTTGGGAAGGG
CGATCGGTGCGGGCCTCTTCGCTATTACGCCAGCTGCGCGCTCGCTCGCTCACTGAGGCCGCCCGGGCAA
AGCCCGGGCGTCGGGCGACCTTTGGTCGCCCGGCCTCAGTGAGCGAGCGAGCGCGCAGAGAGGGAGTGGC
CAACTCCATCACTAGGGGTTCCTTGTAGTTAATGATTAACCCGCCATGCTACTTATCTACGTAGCCATGC
TCTAGGAAGATCCAACATATCCTGGTGTGGAGTAGGGGACGCTGCTCTGACAGAGGCTCGGGGGCCTGAG
CTGGCTCTGTGAGCTGGGGAGGAGGCAGACAGCCAGGCCTTTGTCTGCAAGCAGACCTGGCAGCATTGGG
CTGGCCGCCCCCCAGGGCCTCCTCTTCATGCCCAGTGAATGACTCACCTTGGCACAGACACAATGTTCGG
GGTGGGCACAGTGCCTGCTTCCCGCCGCACCCCAGCCCCCCTCAAATGCCTTCCGAGAAGCCCATTGAGC
AGGGGGCTTGCATTGCACCCCAGCCTGACAGCCTGGCATCTTGGGATAAAAGCAGCACAGCCCCCTAGGG
GCTGCCCTTGCTGTGTGGCGCCACCGGCGGTGGAGAACAAGGCTCTATTCAGCCTGTGCCCAGGAAAGGG
GATCAGGGGATGCCCAGGCATGGACAGTGGGTGGCAGGGGGGGAGAGGAGGGCTGTCTGCTTCCCAGAAG
TCCAAGGACACAAATGGGTGAGGGGAGAGCTCTCCCCATAGCTGGGCTGCGGCCCAACCCCACCCCCTCA
GGCTATGCCAGGGGGTGTTGCCAGGGGCACCCGGGCATCGCCAGTCTAGCCCACTCCTTCATAAAGCCCT
CGCATCCCAGGAGCGAGCAGAGCCAGAGCAGGTTGGAGAGGAGACGCATCACCTCCGCTGCTCGCGGGGA
TCCCGCCACCATGGAGACAGACACACTCCTGCTATGGGTACTGCTGCTCTGGGTTCCAGGTTCCACTGGT
GACAGATCTGAAAGCATCAATTTCGTGAGCTGGGGCGGTAGCACCCAGGATGCGCAGAAGCAGGCCTGGG
CCGACCCGTTCAGCAAGGCCAGCGGCATTACCGTGGTCCAGGATGGGCCCACCGACTACGGCAAACTCAA
GGCCATGGTCGAAAGCGGCAACGTGCAGTGGGACGTGGTGGATGTAGAGGCCGACTTCGCCTTGCGCGCC
GCCGCCGAAGGCCTGCTCGAACCCCTGGATTTCTCGGTGATCCAGCGCGACAAGATCGACCCGCGCTTCG
TCTCCGACCATGGCGTGGGCTCGTTCCTGTTCTCTTTCGTGCTCGGCTACAACGAAGGCAAGCTCGGAGC
CAGCAAGCCCCAGGACTGGACCGCGCTGTTCGACACCAAGACCTACCCCGGCAAACGCGCCCTCTACAAA
TGGCCGAGCCCTGGCGTGCTCGAACTGGCCCTGCTCGCCGACGGCGTACCGGCCGACAAGCTCTACCCGC
TGGACCTGGACCGCGCCTTCAAGAAACTCGACACCATCAAGAAAGACATCGTCTGGTGGGGCGGCGGTGC
ACAGTCGCAGCAGCTGCTGGCCTCCGGCGAAGTCAGCATGGGCCAGTTCTGGAACGGTCGCATCCACGCC
CTGCAAGAAGACGGCGCGCCAGTGGGCGTGAGCTGGAAGCAGAACCTGGTGATGGCCGACATCCTCGTCG
TGCCTAAAGGCACGAAGAACAAAGCCGCCGCGATGAAGTTCCTGGCCAGTGCCAGCAGCGCCAAAGGCCA
GGACGACTTTTCCGCCCTGACCGCCTATGCTCCAGTGAACATCGACAGTGTGCAGCGCCTCGACCTTGCG
CAGGTCCGGATCACCGCCGACAAGCAGAAGAACGGCATCATGGCGAACTTCAAGATCCGCCACAACGTGG
AGGACGGCAGCGTGCAGCTCGCCGACCACTACCAGCAGAACACCCCCATCGGCGACGGCCCCGTGCTGCT
GCCCGACAACCACTACCTGAGCACCCAGTCCGTGCTGAGCAAAGACCCCAACGAGAAGCGCGATCACATG
GTCCTGCTGGAGTTCGTGACCGCCGCCGGGATCACTCTCGGCATGGACGAGCTGTACAAGGGCGGTACCG
GAGGGAGCATGAGCAAGGGCGAGGAGCTGTTCACCGGGGTGGTGCCCATCCTGGTCGAGCTGGACGGCGA
CGTAAACGGCCACAAGTTCAGCGTGCGCGGCGAGGGCGAGGGCGATGCCACCAACGGCAAGCTGACCCTG
AAGTTCATCTGCACCACCGGCAAGCTGCCCGTGCCCTGGCCCACCCTCGTGACCACCCTGACCTACGGCG
TGCAGTGCTTCAGCCGCTACCCCGACCACATGAAGCAGCACGACTTCTTCAAGTCCGCCATGCCCGAAGG
CTACGTCCAGGAGCGCACCATCAGCTTCAAGGACGACGGCACCTACAAGACCCGCGCCGAGGTGAAGTTC
GAGGGCGACACCCTGGTGAACCGCATCGAGCTGAAGGGCATCGACTTCAAGGAGGACGGCAACATCCTGG
GGCACAAGCTGGAGTACAACTGGAACGCCAACCTGGCACCGAACCTGCCGACCGCCTACGTCAAGGATCA
GATCACCCTCGATTTCGCCTACTGGGCCAAGAACGGTCCGGCCATTGCGACACGGTGGAATGAATGGCTA
GTCAAACTGCAGGTCGACGAACAAAAACTCATCTCAGAAGAGGATCTGAATGCTGTGGGCCAGGACACGC
AGGAGGTCATCGTGGTGCCACACTCCTTGCCCTTTAAGGTGGTGGTGATCTCAGCCATCCTGGCCCTGGT
GGTGCTCACCATCATCTCCCTTATCATCCTCATCATGCTTTGGCAGAAGAAGCCACGTTAGAAGCTTATC
GATAATCAACCTCTGGATTACAAAATTTGTGAAAGATTGACTGGTATTCTTAACTATGTTGCTCCTTTTA
CGCTATGTGGATACGCTGCTTTAATGCCTTTGTATCATGCTATTGCTTCCCGTATGGCTTTCATTTTCTC
CTCCTTGTATAAATCCTGGTTGCTGTCTCTTTATGAGGAGTTGTGGCCCGTTGTCAGGCAACGTGGCGTG
GTGTGCACTGTGTTTGCTGACGCAACCCCCACTGGTTGGGGCATTGCCACCACCTGTCAGCTCCTTTCCG
GGACTTTCGCTTTCCCCCTCCCTATTGCCACGGCGGAACTCATCGCCGCCTGCCTTGCCCGCTGCTGGAC
AGGGGCTCGGCTGTTGGGCACTGACAATTCCGTGGTGTTGTCGGGGAAATCATCGTCCTTTCCTTGGCTG
CTCGCCTGTGTTGCCACCTGGATTCTGCGCGGGACGTCCTTCTGCTACGTCCCTTCGGCCCTCAATCCAG
CGGACCTTCCTTCCCGCGGCCTGCTGCCGGCTCTGCGGCCTCTTCCGCGTCTTCGCCTTCGCCCTCAGAC
GAGTCGGATCTCCCTTTGGGCCGCCTCCCCGCATCGATACCGTCGACCTCGACCCGGGCGGCCGCTTCGA
GCAGACATGATAAGATACATTGATGAGTTTGGACAAACCACAACTAGAATGCAGTGAAAAAAATGCTTTA
TTTGTGAAATTTGTGATGCTATTGCTTTATTTGTAACCATTATAAGCTGCAATAAACAAGTTAACAACAA
CAATTGCATTCATTTTATGTTTCAGGTTCAGGGGGAGATGTGGGAGGTTTTTTAAAGCAAGTAAAACCTC
TACAAATGTGGTAAAATCGATAAGGATCTTCCTAGAGCATGGCTACGTAGATAAGTAGCATGGCGGGTTA
ATCATTAACTACAAGGAACCCCTAGTGATGGAGTTGGCCACTCCCTCTCTGCGCGCTCGCTCGCTCACTG
A
Features (pLannotate 1.2.2; 18 found; start..end, strand, type, name):
    224..281     +  repeat_region  AAV2 ITR (fragment): inverted terminal repeat of adeno-associated virus serotype 2 inverted
    441..1029    -  rep_origin     ori: high-copy-number ColE1/pMB1/pBR322/pUC origin of replication
   1200..2060    -  CDS            AmpR: β-lactamase; bla; confers resistance to ampicillin, carbenicillin, and related antibiotics
   2061..2165    -  promoter       AmpR promoter: bla
   2218..2646    -  rep_origin     f1 ori (sequence partly withheld): f1 bacteriophage origin of replication; arrow indicates direction of (+) strand synthesis
   2651..2720    -  CDS            lacZα (fragment): LacZα fragment of β-galactosidase; lacZ fragment
   2715..2762    -  repeat_region  AAV2 ITR (fragment): inverted terminal repeat of adeno-associated virus serotype 2 inverted
   2765..2808    -  CDS            lacZα (fragment): LacZα fragment of β-galactosidase; lacZ fragment
   2823..2892    -  CDS            lacZα (fragment): LacZα fragment of β-galactosidase; lacZ fragment
   2887..3019    -  repeat_region  AAV2 ITR (fragment): inverted terminal repeat of adeno-associated virus serotype 2 inverted
   3777..3839    +  sig_peptide    Igκ leader: leader sequence from mouse immunoglobulin κ light chain
   4671..5396    +  CDS            cEGFP: cEGFP is a basic (constitutively fluorescent) green fluorescent protein published in 2008, derived from Aequorea victoria.
   5568..5714    +  CDS            PDGFRβ TM domain: transmembrane domain from platelet derived growth factor receptor beta
   5730..6318    +  misc_feature   WPRE: woodchuck hepatitis virus posttranscriptional regulatory element
   6319..6338    +  misc_feature   MCS (fragment): pBluescript multiple cloning site
   6367..6488    -  polyA_signal   SV40 poly(A) signal: SV40 polyadenylation signal
   6511..6579    -  CDS            large T antigen (fragment): large T antigen from SV40 (simian virus 40)
   6650..6707    +  repeat_region  AAV2 ITR (fragment): inverted terminal repeat of adeno-associated virus serotype 2 inverted
