[The description below was written by a language model from this plasmid's Addgene catalogue record and pLannotate feature annotations shown in this document.]
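Description:
pAAV.GFAP.iGABASnFR is an adeno-associated virus transfer plasmid carrying a genetically encoded fluorescent GABA sensor under a GFAP promoter. GFAP promoters are generally used to direct expression to astrocytes. The plasmid is maintained in bacteria through a high-copy ColE1/pUC-type origin and an ampicillin resistance gene (β-lactamase with its own promoter). An f1 phage origin and small lacZα remnants are also present in the backbone. AAV2 inverted terminal repeats flank the expression cassette and provide the signals for replication and packaging of the intervening DNA into recombinant AAV particles. The annotation detects the ITRs only as fragments, which is common for these repeat-rich, structured regions. The record lists a recombination-deficient growth strain, which is consistent with the need to keep the ITRs stable.

The feature table does not annotate the GFAP promoter itself, but an unannotated stretch lies between the upstream ITR and the start of the coding region, where the promoter would be expected. The sensor reading frame begins with a mouse Igκ leader peptide and ends with the PDGFRβ transmembrane domain. Together these route the protein through the secretory pathway and anchor it on the outer face of the plasma membrane, so it reports extracellular GABA. Between them, the table shows an unannotated segment followed by a GFP-derived sequence identified as circularly permuted EGFP. The unannotated parts presumably correspond to the GABA-binding scaffold, which the record does not describe. Downstream, a WPRE enhances transcript stability and expression, and an SV40 polyadenylation signal terminates the message. The stated purpose is simply use as a GABA sensor, and the associated publication concerns in vivo imaging of GABA.
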