Addgene plasmid #112172: pAAV.GFAP.iGABASnFR
Purpose: GABA Sensor
Depositing lab: Loren Looger. Depositing organization: HHMI, Janelia Research Campus. Publication: A genetically encoded fluorescent sensor for in vivo imaging of GABA. Marvin JS, Shimoda Y, Magloire V, Leite M, Kawashima T, Jensen TP, Kolb I, Knott EL, Novak O, Podgorski K, Leidenheimer NJ, Rusakov DA, Ahrens MB, Kullmann DM, Looger LL. Nat Methods. 2019 Aug;16(8):763-770. doi: 10.1038/s41592-019-0471-2. Epub 2019 Jul 15. PubMed 31308547.
Backbone
  Vector backbone: pAAV.GFAP
  Vector type: AAV
Growth in bacteria
  Bacterial resistance: Ampicillin, 100 μg/mL
  Growth temperature: 37°C
  Growth strain: NEB Stable
  Copy number: High Copy
Gene/Insert
  Gene/Insert name: iGABASnFR
  Promoter: GFAP
  Cloning method: Restriction Enzyme; 5′ cloning site Unknown (unknown if destroyed); 3′ cloning site Unknown (unknown if destroyed)
Terms and licenses: Academic/Nonprofit Terms; Industry Terms: Not Available to Industry
Depositor comments: Please visit https://www.biorxiv.org/content/early/2018/05/14/322578 for bioRxiv preprint.
How to cite: pAAV.GFAP.iGABASnFR was a gift from Loren Looger (Addgene plasmid # 112172 ; http://n2t.net/addgene:112172 ; RRID:Addgene_112172)
